Addgene plasmid #141705: TFORF0799
Purpose: Lentiviral vector for overexpressing transcription factor ORFs with unique 24-bp barcodes. Barcodes facilitate identification of transcription factors in pooled screens.
Depositing lab: Feng Zhang. Depositing organization: Broad Institute. Publication: A transcription factor atlas of directed differentiation. Joung J, Ma S, Tay T, Geiger-Schuller KR, Kirchgatterer PC, Verdine VK, Guo B, Arias-Garcia MA, Allen WE, Singh A, Kuksenko O, Abudayyeh OO, Gootenberg JS, Fu Z, Macrae RK, Buenrostro JD, Regev A, Zhang F. Cell. 2023 Jan 5;186(1):209-229.e26. doi: 10.1016/j.cell.2022.11.026. PubMed 36608654.
Backbone
  Vector backbone: pLX_TRC317
  Backbone manufacturer: Broad Institute Genetic Perturbation Platform
  Backbone size w/o insert (bp): 8264
  Vector type: Mammalian Expression, Lentiviral
  Selectable markers: Puromycin
Growth in bacteria
  Bacterial resistance: Ampicillin, 100 μg/mL
  Growth temperature: 37°C
  Growth strain: NEB Stable
  Copy number: High Copy
Gene/Insert
  Gene/Insert name: ATF3
  Species: H. sapiens (human)
  Insert size (bp): 509
  Entrez Gene: ATF3
  Promoter: EF1a
  Cloning method: Unknown
  Sequencing primers: 5′ GGGTGGAGACTGAAGTTAGGCCAG; 3′ CACATAGCGTAAAAGGAGCAACATAG
Terms and licenses: Academic/Nonprofit Terms; Industry Terms: Not Available to Industry
Depositor comments: NM_001040619,ENST00000366983,ENST00000464547 . The transcription factor ORF portion of this plasmid was synthesized by Genewiz. Please test multiple small colonies in case of plasmid recombination. To make this collection available in a timely manner, a portion of this collection was not fully sequenced by Addgene. If an Addgene verified full plasmid sequence is not available, please contact us prior to placing an order to request the full sequence.
How to cite: TFORF0799 was a gift from Feng Zhang (Addgene plasmid # 141705 ; http://n2t.net/addgene:141705 ; RRID:Addgene_141705)
