[The description below was written by a language model from this plasmid's Addgene catalogue record and pLannotate feature annotations shown in this document.]
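Description:
TFORF0799 is a lentiviral mammalian expression plasmid built on the pLX_TRC317 backbone, carrying a human ATF3 open reading frame for overexpression. It belongs to a barcoded transcription factor ORF collection in which each construct carries a unique 24-bp barcode, so that the transcription factor delivered to a cell can be identified in pooled screens. In bacteria it is maintained by a high-copy ColE1/pUC-type origin and selected with ampicillin through the β-lactamase gene. An f1 origin and remnants of a lac/T7/T3 cloning region are also present in the backbone. The depositor notes that the plasmid can recombine, as is common for LTR-containing vectors.

The sequenced record (8,773 nt) shows a third-generation-style transfer vector. An RSV promoter drives a truncated HIV-1 5' LTR, followed by the Ψ packaging signal, a gag fragment and the RRE for Rev-dependent export of the genomic RNA, with a self-inactivating ΔU3 3' LTR and an SV40 poly(A) signal at the far end. Within the proviral region, an SV40 early promoter drives puromycin N-acetyltransferase for selection of transduced cells. This is followed by a cPPT/CTS element that aids nuclear import. The EF-1α promoter then drives the ATF3 insert, listed as 509 bp; the annotation matches part of it to human ATF3 and cites isoform 2. A WPRE downstream enhances transcript stability and expression. The barcode itself is not annotated in the feature table, and short matches such as the U6 promoter fragment between the ORF and WPRE are probably only partial homologies. The construct is used to produce lentivirus for stable ATF3 overexpression, for example in directed differentiation screens.
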