Features (pLannotate 1.2.2; 31 found; start..end, strand, type, name):
      5..231     +  promoter       RSV promoter: Rous sarcoma virus enhancer/promoter
    232..412     +  LTR            5' LTR (truncated): truncated 5' long terminal repeat (LTR) from HIV-1
    459..584     +  misc_feature   HIV-1 Ψ: packaging signal of human immunodeficiency virus type 1
    568..931     +  CDS            HIV-1 gag (fragment): gag protein from human immunodeficiency virus 1; gag
   1077..1310    +  misc_feature   RRE: The Rev response element (RRE) of HIV-1 allows for Rev-dependent mRNA export from the nucleus to the cytoplasm.
   1687..1713    +  CDS            Rev (fragment): human immunodeficiency virus 1 (HIV-1) Rev protein; rev; enhances nuclear export of unspliced and incompletely spliced viral mRNAs
   1720..1743    +  promoter       SV40 promoter (fragment): SV40 early promoter
   1744..1815    +  promoter       SV40 promoter (fragment): SV40 enhancer and early promoter
   1839..1974    +  rep_origin     SV40 ori: SV40 origin of replication
   2020..2616    +  CDS            PuroR (fragment): puromycin N-acetyltransferase; pac from Streptomyces; confers resistance to puromycin
   2665..2782    +  misc_feature   cPPT/CTS: central polypurine tract and central termination sequence of HIV-1
   2847..2913    +  CDS            small t antigen (fragment): SV40 (simian virus 40) small t antigen
   2920..4098    +  promoter       EF-1α promoter: strong constitutive promoter for human elongation factor EF-1α
   4115..4462    +  CDS            ATF3 (fragment): ATF3_HUMAN - Experimental evidence at protein level: Swiss-Prot protein existence level 1. [Isoform 2]: Activates transcription presumably by sequestering inhibitory cofactors away from the promoters. From Homo sapiens (Human).
   4535..4588    +  promoter       U6 promoter (fragment): RNA polymerase III promoter for human U6 snRNA
   4630..5218    +  misc_feature   WPRE: woodchuck hepatitis virus posttranscriptional regulatory element
   5269..5288    +  misc_feature   cPPT/CTS (fragment): central polypurine tract and central termination sequence of HIV-1
   5290..5523    +  LTR            3' LTR (ΔU3): self-inactivating 3' long terminal repeat (LTR) from HIV-1
   5601..5722    +  polyA_signal   SV40 poly(A) signal: SV40 polyadenylation signal
   5762..5897    +  rep_origin     SV40 ori: SV40 origin of replication
   5918..5936    -  promoter       T7 promoter: promoter for bacteriophage T7 RNA polymerase
   5944..6099    +  CDS            lacZα (fragment): LacZα fragment of β-galactosidase; lacZ fragment
   6104..6532    +  rep_origin     f1 ori (sequence partly withheld): f1 bacteriophage origin of replication; arrow indicates direction of (+) strand synthesis
   6585..6689    +  promoter       AmpR promoter: bla
   6690..7550    +  CDS            AmpR: β-lactamase; bla; confers resistance to ampicillin, carbenicillin, and related antibiotics
   7721..8309    +  rep_origin     ori: high-copy-number ColE1/pMB1/pBR322/pUC origin of replication
   8492..8584    +  CDS            lacI (fragment): lac repressor; lacI; The lac repressor binds to the lac operator to inhibit transcription in E. coli. This inhibition can be relieved by adding lactose or isopropyl-β-D-thiogalactopyranoside (IPTG).
   8597..8618    +  protein_bind   CAP binding site: CAP binding activates transcription in the presence of cAMP. E. coli catabolite activator protein
   8633..8663    +  promoter       lac promoter: promoter for the E. coli lac operon
   8671..8687    +  protein_bind   lac operator: The lac repressor binds to the lac operator to inhibit transcription in E. coli. This inhibition can be relieved by adding lactose or isopropyl-β-D-thiogalactopyranoside (IPTG). lac repressor encoded by lacI
   8732..8750    +  promoter       T3 promoter: promoter for bacteriophage T3 RNA polymerase
>Addgene plasmid #141705 | TFORF0799 | addgene full sequence | sequence record 404521 | Addgene NGS Result
TTAATGTAGTCTTATGCAATACTCTTGTAGTCTTGCAACATGGTAACGATGAGTTAGCAACATGCCTTAC
AAGGAGAGAAAAAGCACCGTGCATGCCGATTGGTGGAAGTAAGGTGGTACGATCGTGCCTTATTAGGAAG
GCAACAGACGGGTCTGACATGGATTGGACGAACCACTGAATTGCCGCATTGCAGAGATATTGTATTTAAG
TGCCTAGCTCGATACATAAACGGGTCTCTCTGGTTAGACCAGATCTGAGCCTGGGAGCTCTCTGGCTAAC
TAGGGAACCCACTGCTTAAGCCTCAATAAAGCTTGCCTTGAGTGCTTCAAGTAGTGTGTGCCCGTCTGTT
GTGTGACTCTGGTAACTAGAGATCCCTCAGACCCTTTTAGTCAGTGTGGAAAATCTCTAGCAGTGGCGCC
CGAACAGGGACTTGAAAGCGAAAGGGAAACCAGAGGAGCTCTCTCGACGCAGGACTCGGCTTGCTGAAGC
GCGCACGGCAAGAGGCGAGGGGCGGCGACTGGTGAGTACGCCAAAAATTTTGACTAGCGGAGGCTAGAAG
GAGAGAGATGGGTGCGAGAGCGTCAGTATTAAGCGGGGGAGAATTAGATCGCGATGGGAAAAAATTCGGT
TAAGGCCAGGGGGAAAGAAAAAATATAAATTAAAACATATAGTATGGGCAAGCAGGGAGCTAGAACGATT
CGCAGTTAATCCTGGCCTGTTAGAAACATCAGAAGGCTGTAGACAAATACTGGGACAGCTACAACCATCC
CTTCAGACAGGATCAGAAGAACTTAGATCATTATATAATACAGTAGCAACCCTCTATTGTGTGCATCAAA
GGATAGAGATAAAAGACACCAAGGAAGCTTTAGACAAGATAGAGGAAGAGCAAAACAAAAGTAAGACCAC
CGCACAGCAAGCGGCCGCTGATCTTCAGACCTGGAGGAGGAGATATGAGGGACAATTGGAGAAGTGAATT
ATATAAATATAAAGTAGTAAAAATTGAACCATTAGGAGTAGCACCCACCAAGGCAAAGAGAAGAGTGGTG
CAGAGAGAAAAAAGAGCAGTGGGAATAGGAGCTTTGTTCCTTGGGTTCTTGGGAGCAGCAGGAAGCACTA
TGGGCGCAGCGTCAATGACGCTGACGGTACAGGCCAGACAATTATTGTCTGGTATAGTGCAGCAGCAGAA
CAATTTGCTGAGGGCTATTGAGGCGCAACAGCATCTGTTGCAACTCACAGTCTGGGGCATCAAGCAGCTC
CAGGCAAGAATCCTGGCTGTGGAAAGATACCTAAAGGATCAACAGCTCCTGGGGATTTGGGGTTGCTCTG
GAAAACTCATTTGCACCACTGCTGTGCCTTGGAATGCTAGTTGGAGTAATAAATCTCTGGAACAGATTTG
GAATCACACGACCTGGATGGAGTGGGACAGAGAAATTAACAATTACACAAGCTTAATACACTCCTTAATT
GAAGAATCGCAAAACCAGCAAGAAAAGAATGAACAAGAATTATTGGAATTAGATAAATGGGCAAGTTTGT
GGAATTGGTTTAACATAACAAATTGGCTGTGGTATATAAAATTATTCATAATGATAGTAGGAGGCTTGGT
AGGTTTAAGAATAGTTTTTGCTGTACTTTCTATAGTGAATAGAGTTAGGCAGGGATATTCACCATTATCG
TTTCAGACCCACCTCCCAACCCCGAGGGGACCCATGCATTGCATCTCAATTAGTCAGCAACCAGGTGTGG
AAAGTCCCCAGGCTCCCCAGCAGGCAGAAGTATGCAAAGCATGCGTCTCAATTAGTCAGCAACCATAGTC
CCGCCCCTAACTCCGCCCATCCCGCCCCTAACTCCGCCCAGTTCCGCCCATTCTCCGCCCCATGGCTGAC
TAATTTTTTTTATTTATGCAGAGGCCGAGGCCGCCTCGGCCTCTGAGCTATTCCAGAAGTAGTGAGGAGG
CTTTTTTGGAGGCCTAGGCTTTTGCAAAAAGCTTTCTAGAGGTACCACCGGAGCTTACCATGACCGAGTA
CAAGCCCACGGTGCGCCTCGCCACCCGCGACGACGTCCCCAGGGCCGTACGCACCCTCGCCGCCGCGTTC
GCCGACTACCCCGCCACGCGCCACACCGTCGATCCGGACCGCCACATCGAGCGGGTCACCGAGCTGCAAG
AACTCTTCCTCACGCGCGTCGGGCTCGACATCGGCAAGGTGTGGGTCGCGGACGACGGCGCCGCCGTGGC
GGTCTGGACCACGCCGGAGAGCGTCGAAGCGGGGGCGGTGTTCGCCGAGATCGGCCCGCGCATGGCCGAG
TTGAGCGGTTCCCGGCTGGCCGCGCAGCAACAGATGGAAGGCCTCCTGGCGCCGCACCGGCCCAAGGAGC
CCGCGTGGTTCCTGGCCACCGTCGGCGTCTCGCCCGACCACCAGGGCAAGGGTCTGGGCAGCGCCGTCGT
GCTCCCCGGAGTGGAGGCGGCCGAGCGCGCCGGGGTGCCCGCCTTCCTGGAGACCTCCGCGCCCCGCAAC
CTCCCCTTCTACGAGCGGCTCGGCTTCACCGTCACCGCCGACGTCGAGGTGCCCGAAGGACCGCGCACCT
GGTGCATGACCCGCAAGCCCGGTGCCAGTTAACGAATTCTAGATCTTGAGACAAATGGCAGTATTCATCC
ACAATTTTAAAAGAAAAGGGGGGATTGGGGGGTACAGTGCAGGGGAAAGAATAGTAGACATAATAGCAAC
AGACATACAAACTAAAGAATTACAAAAACAAATTACAAAAATTCAAAATTTTCGGGTTTATTACAGGGAC
AGCAGAGATCCACTTTGGCGCCGGCTCGAGGCCTGCAGGTGCAAAGATGGATAAAGTTTTAAACAGAGAG
GAATCTTTGCAGCTAATGGACCTTCTAGGTCTTGAAAGGAGTGGGAATTGGCTCCGGTGCCCGTCAGTGG
GCAGAGCGCACATCGCCCACAGTCCCCGAGAAGTTGGGGGGAGGGGTCGGCAATTGAACCGGTGCCTAGA
GAAGGTGGCGCGGGGTAAACTGGGAAAGTGATGTCGTGTACTGGCTCCGCCTTTTTCCCGAGGGTGGGGG
AGAACCGTATATAAGTGCAGTAGTCGCCGTGAACGTTCTTTTTCGCAACGGGTTTGCCGCCAGAACACAG
GTAAGTGCCGTGTGTGGTTCCCGCGGGCCTGGCCTCTTTACGGGTTATGGCCCTTGCGTGCCTTGAATTA
CTTCCACCTGGCTGCAGTACGTGATTCTTGATCCCGAGCTTCGGGTTGGAAGTGGGTGGGAGAGTTCGAG
GCCTTGCGCTTAAGGAGCCCCTTCGCCTCGTGCTTGAGTTGAGGCCTGGCCTGGGCGCTGGGGCCGCCGC
GTGCGAATCTGGTGGCACCTTCGCGCCTGTCTCGCTGCTTTCGATAAGTCTCTAGCCATTTAAAATTTTT
GATGACCTGCTGCGACGCTTTTTTTCTGGCAAGATAGTCTTGTAAATGCGGGCCAAGATCTGCACACTGG
TATTTCGGTTTTTGGGGCCGCGGGCGGCGACGGGGCCCGTGCGTCCCAGCGCACATGTTCGGCGAGGCGG
GGCCTGCGAGCGCGGCCACCGAGAATCGGACGGGGGTAGTCTCAAGCTGGCCGGCCTGCTCTGGTGCCTG
GCCTCGCGCCGCCGTGTATCGCCCCGCCCTGGGCGGCAAGGCTGGCCCGGTCGGCACCAGTTGCGTGAGC
GGAAAGATGGCCGCTTCCCGGCCCTGCTGCAGGGAGCTCAAAATGGAGGACGCGGCGCTCGGGAGAGCGG
GCGGGTGAGTCACCCACACAAAGGAAAAGGGCCTTTCCGTCCTCAGCCGTCGCTTCATGTGACTCCACGG
AGTACCGGGCGCCGTCCAGGCACCTCGATTAGTTCTCGAGCTTTTGGAGTACGTCGTCTTTAGGTTGGGG
GGAGGGGTTTTATGCGATGGAGTTTCCCCACACTGAGTGGGTGGAGACTGAAGTTAGGCCAGCTTGGCAC
TTGATGTAATTCTCCTTGGAATTTGCCCTTTTTGAGTTTGGATCTTGGTTCATTCTCAAGCCTCAGACAG
TGGTTCAAAGTTTTTTTCTTCCATTTCAGGTGTCGTGAGGCTAGCACCGCCACCATGATGCTTCAACACC
CAGGCCAGGTCTCTGCCTCGGAAGTGAGTGCTTCTGCCATCGTCCCCTGCCTGTCCCCTCCTGGGTCACT
GGTGTTTGAGGATTTTGCTAACCTGACGCCCTTTGTCAAGGAAGAGCTGAGGTTTGCCATCCAGAACAAG
CACCTCTGCCACCGGATGTCCTCTGCGCTGGAATCAGTCACTGTCAGCGACAGACCCCTCGGGGTGTCCA
TCACAAAAGCCGAGGTAGCCCCTGAAGAAGATGAAAGGAAAAAGAGGCGACGAGAAAGAAATAAGATTGC
AGCTGCAAAGTGCCGAAACAAGAAGAAGGAGAAGACGGAGTGCCTGCAGAAACTCCCAAGGCCCTTTTGG
GTCCAGAAGACCTGCATATGGGCTGTTGACTCATGCAAATAGTAATGAACTAGTCCGTAACTTGAAAGTA
TTTCGATTTCTTGGCTTTATATATCTTGTGGAAAGGACGAGAGGAGACGCTTTGACGTGCAGTTACGCGT
TAAGTCGACAATCAACCTCTGGATTACAAAATTTGTGAAAGATTGACTGGTATTCTTAACTATGTTGCTC
CTTTTACGCTATGTGGATACGCTGCTTTAATGCCTTTGTATCATGCTATTGCTTCCCGTATGGCTTTCAT
TTTCTCCTCCTTGTATAAATCCTGGTTGCTGTCTCTTTATGAGGAGTTGTGGCCCGTTGTCAGGCAACGT
GGCGTGGTGTGCACTGTGTTTGCTGACGCAACCCCCACTGGTTGGGGCATTGCCACCACCTGTCAGCTCC
TTTCCGGGACTTTCGCTTTCCCCCTCCCTATTGCCACGGCGGAACTCATCGCCGCCTGCCTTGCCCGCTG
CTGGACAGGGGCTCGGCTGTTGGGCACTGACAATTCCGTGGTGTTGTCGGGGAAATCATCGTCCTTTCCT
TGGCTGCTCGCCTGTGTTGCCACCTGGATTCTGCGCGGGACGTCCTTCTGCTACGTCCCTTCGGCCCTCA
ATCCAGCGGACCTTCCTTCCCGCGGCCTGCTGCCGGCTCTGCGGCCTCTTCCGCGTCTTCGCCTTCGCCC
TCAGACGAGTCGGATCTCCCTTTGGGCCGCCTCCCCGCGTCGACTTTAAGACCAATGACTTACAAGGCAG
CTGTAGATCTTAGCCACTTTTTAAAAGAAAAGGGGGGACTGGAAGGGCTAATTCACTCCCAACGAAGACA
AGATCTGCTTTTTGCTTGTACTGGGTCTCTCTGGTTAGACCAGATCTGAGCCTGGGAGCTCTCTGGCTAA
CTAGGGAACCCACTGCTTAAGCCTCAATAAAGCTTGCCTTGAGTGCTTCAAGTAGTGTGTGCCCGTCTGT
TGTGTGACTCTGGTAACTAGAGATCCCTCAGACCCTTTTAGTCAGTGTGGAAAATCTCTAGCAGTACGTA
TAGTAGTTCATGTCATCTTATTATTCAGTATTTATAACTTGCAAAGAAATGAATATCAGAGAGTGAGAGG
AACTTGTTTATTGCAGCTTATAATGGTTACAAATAAAGCAATAGCATCACAAATTTCACAAATAAAGCAT
TTTTTTCACTGCATTCTAGTTGTGGTTTGTCCAAACTCATCAATGTATCTTATCATGTCTGGCTCTAGCT
ATCCCGCCCCTAACTCCGCCCATCCCGCCCCTAACTCCGCCCAGTTCCGCCCATTCTCCGCCCCATGGCT
GACTAATTTTTTTTATTTATGCAGAGGCCGAGGCCGCCTCGGCCTCTGAGCTATTCCAGAAGTAGTGAGG
AGGCTTTTTTGGAGGCCTAGGGACGTACCCAATTCGCCCTATAGTGAGTCGTATTACGCGCGCTCACTGG
CCGTCGTTTTACAACGTCGTGACTGGGAAAACCCTGGCGTTACCCAACTTAATCGCCTTGCAGCACATCC
CCCTTTCGCCAGCTGGCGTAATAGCGAAGAGGCCCGCACCGATCGCCCTTCCCAACAGTTGCGCAGCCTG
AATGGCGAATGGG
[124 nt withheld, positions 6104-6227]
C
[91 nt withheld, positions 6229-6319]
A
[49 nt withheld, positions 6321-6369]
CCTTTGACGTTGGAGTCCACGTTCTTT
[37 nt withheld, positions 6397-6433]
ACCCTATCTCGGTCTATTCTTTTGATTTATAAGGGATTTTGCCGATTTCGGCCTATTGGTTAAAAAATGA
GCTGATTTAACAAAAATTTAACGCGAATTTTAACAAAATATTAACGCTTACAATTTAGGTGGCACTTTTC
GGGGAAATGTGCGCGGAACCCCTATTTGTTTATTTTTCTAAATACATTCAAATATGTATCCGCTCATGAG
ACAATAACCCTGATAAATGCTTCAATAATATTGAAAAAGGAAGAGTATGAGTATTCAACATTTCCGTGTC
GCCCTTATTCCCTTTTTTGCGGCATTTTGCCTTCCTGTTTTTGCTCACCCAGAAACGCTGGTGAAAGTAA
AAGATGCTGAAGATCAGTTGGGTGCACGAGTGGGTTACATCGAACTGGATCTCAACAGCGGTAAGATCCT
TGAGAGTTTTCGCCCCGAAGAACGTTTTCCAATGATGAGCACTTTTAAAGTTCTGCTATGTGGCGCGGTA
TTATCCCGTATTGACGCCGGGCAAGAGCAACTCGGTCGCCGCATACACTATTCTCAGAATGACTTGGTTG
AGTACTCACCAGTCACAGAAAAGCATCTTACGGATGGCATGACAGTAAGAGAATTATGCAGTGCTGCCAT
AACCATGAGTGATAACACTGCGGCCAACTTACTTCTGACAACGATCGGAGGACCGAAGGAGCTAACCGCT
TTTTTGCACAACATGGGGGATCATGTAACTCGCCTTGATCGTTGGGAACCGGAGCTGAATGAAGCCATAC
CAAACGACGAGCGTGACACCACGATGCCTGTAGCAATGGCAACAACGTTGCGCAAACTATTAACTGGCGA
ACTACTTACTCTAGCTTCCCGGCAACAATTAATAGACTGGATGGAGGCGGATAAAGTTGCAGGACCACTT
CTGCGCTCGGCCCTTCCGGCTGGCTGGTTTATTGCTGATAAATCTGGAGCCGGTGAGCGTGGGTCTCGCG
GTATCATTGCAGCACTGGGGCCAGATGGTAAGCCCTCCCGTATCGTAGTTATCTACACGACGGGGAGTCA
GGCAACTATGGATGAACGAAATAGACAGATCGCTGAGATAGGTGCCTCACTGATTAAGCATTGGTAACTG
TCAGACCAAGTTTACTCATATATACTTTAGATTGATTTAAAACTTCATTTTTAATTTAAAAGGATCTAGG
TGAAGATCCTTTTTGATAATCTCATGACCAAAATCCCTTAACGTGAGTTTTCGTTCCACTGAGCGTCAGA
CCCCGTAGAAAAGATCAAAGGATCTTCTTGAGATCCTTTTTTTCTGCGCGTAATCTGCTGCTTGCAAACA
AAAAAACCACCGCTACCAGCGGTGGTTTGTTTGCCGGATCAAGAGCTACCAACTCTTTTTCCGAAGGTAA
CTGGCTTCAGCAGAGCGCAGATACCAAATACTGTTCTTCTAGTGTAGCCGTAGTTAGGCCACCACTTCAA
GAACTCTGTAGCACCGCCTACATACCTCGCTCTGCTAATCCTGTTACCAGTGGCTGCTGCCAGTGGCGAT
AAGTCGTGTCTTACCGGGTTGGACTCAAGACGATAGTTACCGGATAAGGCGCAGCGGTCGGGCTGAACGG
GGGGTTCGTGCACACAGCCCAGCTTGGAGCGAACGACCTACACCGAACTGAGATACCTACAGCGTGAGCT
ATGAGAAAGCGCCACGCTTCCCGAAGGGAGAAAGGCGGACAGGTATCCGGTAAGCGGCAGGGTCGGAACA
GGAGAGCGCACGAGGGAGCTTCCAGGGGGAAACGCCTGGTATCTTTATAGTCCTGTCGGGTTTCGCCACC
TCTGACTTGAGCGTCGATTTTTGTGATGCTCGTCAGGGGGGCGGAGCCTATGGAAAAACGCCAGCAACGC
GGCCTTTTTACGGTTCCTGGCCTTTTGCTGGCCTTTTGCTCACATGTTCTTTCCTGCGTTATCCCCTGAT
TCTGTGGATAACCGTATTACCGCCTTTGAGTGAGCTGATACCGCTCGCCGCAGCCGAACGACCGAGCGCA
GCGAGTCAGTGAGCGAGGAAGCGGAAGAGCGCCCAATACGCAAACCGCCTCTCCCCGCGCGTTGGCCGAT
TCATTAATGCAGCTGGCACGACAGGTTTCCCGACTGGAAAGCGGGCAGTGAGCGCAACGCAATTAATGTG
AGTTAGCTCACTCATTAGGCACCCCAGGCTTTACACTTTATGCTTCCGGCTCGTATGTTGTGTGGAATTG
TGAGCGGATAACAATTTCACACAGGAAACAGCTATGACCATGATTACGCCAAGCGCGCAATTAACCCTCA
CTAAAGGGAACAAAAGCTGGAGCTGCAAGC
