>Addgene plasmid #141705 | TFORF0799 | depositor partial sequence | sequence record 277252 | Insert
ACCGCCACCATGATGCTTCAACACCCAGGCCAGGTCTCTGCCTCGGAAGTGAGTGCTTCTGCCATCGTCC
CCTGCCTGTCCCCTCCTGGGTCACTGGTGTTTGAGGATTTTGCTAACCTGACGCCCTTTGTCAAGGAAGA
GCTGAGGTTTGCCATCCAGAACAAGCACCTCTGCCACCGGATGTCCTCTGCGCTGGAATCAGTCACTGTC
AGCGACAGACCCCTCGGGGTGTCCATCACAAAAGCCGAGGTAGCCCCTGAAGAAGATGAAAGGAAAAAGA
GGCGACGAGAAAGAAATAAGATTGCAGCTGCAAAGTGCCGAAACAAGAAGAAGGAGAAGACGGAGTGCCT
GCAGAAACTCCCAAGGCCCTTTTGGGTCCAGAAGACCTGCATATGGGCTGTTGACTCATGCAAATAGTAA
TGAACTAGTCCGTAACTTGAAAGTATTTCGATTTCTTGGCTTTATATATCTTGTGGAAAGGACGAGAGGA
GACGCTTTGACGTGCAGTT
