>Addgene plasmid #141705 | TFORF0799 | depositor partial sequence | sequence record 277253 | Barcode
GAGGAGACGCTTTGACGTGCAGTT
